>Addgene plasmid #101161 | PCP-GFP | addgene full sequence | sequence record 193737 | Addgene NGS Result
GGCCTCCGCGCCGGGTTTTGGCGCCTCCCGCGGGCGCCCCCCTCCTCACGGCGAGCGCTGCCACGTCAGA
CGAAGGGCGCAGCGAGCGTCCTGATCCTTCCGCCCGGACGCTCAGGACAGCGGCCCGCTGCTCATAAGAC
TCGGCCTTAGAACCCCAGTATCAGCAGAAGGACATTTTAGGACGGGACTTGGGTGACTCTAGGGCACTGG
TTTTCTTTCCAGAGAGCGGAACAGGCGAGGAAAAGTAGTCCCTTCTCGGCGATTCTGCGGAGGGATCTCC
GTGGGGCGGTGAACGCCGATGATTATATAAGGACGCGCCGGGTGTGGCACAGCTAGTTCCGTCGCAGCCG
GGATTTGGGTCGCGGTTCTTGTTTGTGGATCGCTGTGATCGTCACTTGGCGGCCGCCATGGGCCCAAAAA
AGAAAAGAAAAGTTGGCTACCCCTACGACGTGCCCGACTACGCCATCGAAGGCCGCCATATGCTAGCCTC
CAAAACCATCGTTCTTTCGGTCGGCGAGGCTACTCGCACTCTGACTGAGATCCAGTCCACCGCAGACCGT
CAGATCTTCGAAGAGAAGGTCGGGCCTCTGGTGGGTCGGCTGCGCCTCACGGCTTCGCTCCGTCAAAACG
GAGCCAAGACCGCGTATCGCGTCAACCTAAAACTGGATCAGGCGGACGTCGTTGATTCCGGACTTCCGAA
AGTGCGCTACACTCAGGTATGGTCGCACGACGTGACAATCGTTGCGAATAGCACCGAGGCCTCGCGCAAA
TCGTTGTACGATTTGACCAAGTCCCTCGTCGCGACCTCGCAGGTCGAAGATCTTGTCGTCAACCTTGTGC
CGCTGGGCCGTGCGGATCCGCTAGCCTCCAAAACCATCGTTCTTTCGGTCGGCGAGGCTACTCGCACTCT
GACTGAGATCCAGTCCACCGCAGACCGTCAGATCTTCGAAGAGAAGGTCGGGCCTCTGGTGGGTCGGCTG
CGCCTCACGGCTTCGCTCCGTCAAAACGGAGCCAAGACCGCGTATCGCGTCAACCTAAAACTGGATCAGG
CGGACGTCGTTGATTCCGGACTTCCGAAAGTGCGCTACACTCAGGTATGGTCGCACGACGTGACAATCGT
TGCGAATAGCACCGAGGCCTCGCGCAAATCGTTGTACGATTTGACCAAGTCCCTCGTCGCGACCTCGCAG
GTCGAAGATCTTGTCGTCAACCTTGTGCCGCTGGGCCGTCCACCGGTCGCCACCATGGTGAGCAAGGGCG
AGGAGCTGTTCACCGGGGTGGTGCCCATCCTGGTCGAGCTGGACGGCGACGTAAACGGCCACAAGTTCAG
CGTGTCCGGCGAGGGCGAGGGCGATGCCACCTACGGCAAGCTGACCCTGAAGTTCATCTGCACCACCGGC
AAGCTGCCCGTGCCCTGGCCCACCCTCGTGACCACCCTGACCTACGGCGTGCAGTGCTTCAGCCGCTACC
CCGACCACATGAAGCAGCACGACTTCTTCAAGTCCGCCATGCCCGAAGGCTACGTCCAGGAGCGCACCAT
CTTCTTCAAGGACGACGGCAACTACAAGACCCGCGCCGAGGTGAAGTTCGAGGGCGACACCCTGGTGAAC
CGCATCGAGCTGAAGGGCATCGACTTCAAGGAGGACGGCAACATCCTGGGGCACAAGCTGGAGTACAACT
ACAACAGCCACAACGTCTATATCATGGCCGACAAGCAGAAGAACGGCATCAAGGTGAACTTCAAGATCCG
CCACAACATCGAGGACGGCAGCGTGCAGCTCGCCGACCACTACCAGCAGAACACCCCCATCGGCGACGGC
CCCGTGCTGCTGCCCGACAACCACTACCTGAGCACCCAGTCCGCCCTGAGCAAAGACCCCAACGAGAAGC
GCGATCACATGGTCCTGCTGGAGTTCGTGACCGCCGCCGGGATCACTCTCGGCATGGACGAGCTGTACAA
GTAAATCGATAGATCCTAATCAACCTCTGGATTACAAAATTTGTGAAAGATTGACTGGTATTCTTAACTA
TGTTGCTCCTTTTACGCTATGTGGATACGCTGCTTTAATGCCTTTGTATCATGCTATTGCTTCCCGTATG
GCTTTCATTTTCTCCTCCTTGTATAAATCCTGGTTGCTGTCTCTTTATGAGGAGTTGTGGCCCGTTGTCA
GGCAACGTGGCGTGGTGTGCACTGTGTTTGCTGACGCAACCCCCACTGGTTGGGGCATTGCCACCACCTG
TCAGCTCCTTTCCGGGACTTTCGCTTTCCCCCTCCCTATTGCCACGGCGGAACTCATCGCCGCCTGCCTT
GCCCGCTGCTGGACAGGGGCTCGGCTGTTGGGCACTGACAATTCCGTGGTGTTGTCGGGGAAATCATCGT
CCTTTCCTTGGCTGCTCGCCTGTGTTGCCACCTGGATTCTGCGCGGGACGTCCTTCTGCTACGTCCCTTC
GGCCCTCAATCCAGCGGACCTTCCTTCCCGCGGCCTGCTGCCGGCTCTGCGGCCTCTTCCGCGTCTTCGC
CTTCGCCCTCAGACGAGTCGGATCTCCCTTTGGGCCGCCTCCCCGCCTGAGATCCTTTAAGACCAATGAC
TTACAAGGCAGCTGTAGATCTTAGCCACTTTTTAAAAGAAAAGGGGGGACTGGAAGGGCTAATTCACTCC
CAACGAAGACAAGATCTGCTTTTTGCTTGTACTGGGTCTCTCTGGTTAGACCAGATCTGAGCCTGGGAGC
TCTCTGGCTAACTAGGGAACCCACTGCTTAAGCCTCAATAAAGCTTGCCTTGAGTGCTTCAAGTAGTGTG
TGCCCGTCTGTTGTGTGACTCTGGTAACTAGAGATCCCTCAGACCCTTTTAGTCAGTGTGGAAAATCTCT
AGCAGTAGTAGTTCATGTCATCTTATTATTCAGTATTTATAACTTGCAAAGAAATGAATATCAGAGAGTG
AGAGGCCCGGGTTAATTAAGGAAAGGGCTAGATCATTCTTGAAGACGAAAGGGCCTCGTGATACGCCTAT
TTTTATAGGTTAATGTCATGATAATAATGGTTTCTTAGACGTCAGGTGGCACTTTTCGGGGAAATGTGCG
CGGAACCCCTATTTGTTTATTTTTCTAAATACATTCAAATATGTATCCGCTCATGAGACAATAACCCTGA
TAAATGCTTCAATAATATTGAAAAAGGAAGAGTATGAGTATTCAACATTTCCGTGTCGCCCTTATTCCCT
TTTTTGCGGCATTTTGCCTTCCTGTTTTTGCTCACCCAGAAACGCTGGTGAAAGTAAAAGATGCTGAAGA
TCAGTTGGGTGCACGAGTGGGTTACATCGAACTGGATCTCAACAGCGGTAAGATCCTTGAGAGTTTTCGC
CCCGAAGAACGTTTTCCAATGATGAGCACTTTTAAAGTTCTGCTATGTGGCGCGGTATTATCCCGTGTTG
ACGCCGGGCAAGAGCAACTCGGTCGCCGCATACACTATTCTCAGAATGACTTGGTTGAGTACTCACCAGT
CACAGAAAAGCATCTTACGGATGGCATGACAGTAAGAGAATTATGCAGTGCTGCCATAACCATGAGTGAT
AACACTGCGGCCAACTTACTTCTGACAACGATCGGAGGACCGAAGGAGCTAACCGCTTTTTTGCACAACA
TGGGGGATCATGTAACTCGCCTTGATCGTTGGGAACCGGAGCTGAATGAAGCCATACCAAACGACGAGCG
TGACACCACGATGCCTGTAGCAATGGCAACAACGTTGCGCAAACTATTAACTGGCGAACTACTTACTCTA
GCTTCCCGGCAACAATTAATAGACTGGATGGAGGCGGATAAAGTTGCAGGACCACTTCTGCGCTCGGCCC
TTCCGGCTGGCTGGTTTATTGCTGATAAATCTGGAGCCGGTGAGCGTGGGTCTCGCGGTATCATTGCAGC
ACTGGGGCCAGATGGTAAGCCCTCCCGTATCGTAGTTATCTACACGACGGGGAGTCAGGCAACTATGGAT
GAACGAAATAGACAGATCGCTGAGATAGGTGCCTCACTGATTAAGCATTGGTAACTGTCAGACCAAGTTT
ACTCATATATACTTTAGATTGATTTAAAACTTCATTTTTAATTTAAAAGGATCTAGGTGAAGATCCTTTT
TGATAATCTCATGACCAAAATCCCTTAACGTGAGTTTTCGTTCCACTGAGCGTCAGACCCCGTAGAAAAG
ATCAAAGGATCTTCTTGAGATCCTTTTTTTCTGCGCGTAATCTGCTGCTTGCAAACAAAAAAACCACCGC
TACCAGCGGTGGTTTGTTTGCCGGATCAAGAGCTACCAACTCTTTTTCCGAAGGTAACTGGCTTCAGCAG
AGCGCAGATACCAAATACTGTTCTTCTAGTGTAGCCGTAGTTAGGCCACCACTTCAAGAACTCTGTAGCA
CCGCCTACATACCTCGCTCTGCTAATCCTGTTACCAGTGGCTGCTGCCAGTGGCGATAAGTCGTGTCTTA
CCGGGTTGGACTCAAGACGATAGTTACCGGATAAGGCGCAGCGGTCGGGCTGAACGGGGGGTTCGTGCAC
ACAGCCCAGCTTGGAGCGAACGACCTACACCGAACTGAGATACCTACAGCGTGAGCTATGAGAAAGCGCC
ACGCTTCCCGAAGGGAGAAAGGCGGACAGGTATCCGGTAAGCGGCAGGGTCGGAACAGGAGAGCGCACGA
GGGAGCTTCCAGGGGGAAACGCCTGGTATCTTTATAGTCCTGTCGGGTTTCGCCACCTCTGACTTGAGCG
TCGATTTTTGTGATGCTCGTCAGGGGGGCGGAGCCTATGGAAAAACGCCAGCAACGCGGCCTTTTTACGG
TTCCTGGCCTTTTGCTGGCCTTTTGCTCACATGTTCTTTCCTGCGTTATCCCCTGATTCTGTGGATAACC
GTATTACCGCCTTTGAGTGAGCTGATACCGCTCGCCGCAGCCGAACGACCGAGCGCAGCGAGTCAGTGAG
CGAGGAAGCGGAAGAGCGCCCAATACGCAAACCGCCTCTCCCCGCGCGTTGGCCGATTCATTAATGCAGC
AAGCTCATGGCTGACTAATTTTTTTTATTTATGCAGAGGCCGAGGCCGCCTCGGCCTCTGAGCTATTCCA
GAAGTAGTGAGGAGGCTTTTTTGGAGGCCTAGGCTTTTGCAAAAAGCTCCCCGTGGCACGACAGGTTTCC
CGACTGGAAAGCGGGCAGTGAGCGCAACGCAATTAATGTGAGTTAGCTCACTCATTAGGCACCCCAGGCT
TTACACTTTATGCTTCCGGCTCGTATGTTGTGTGGAATTGTGAGCGGATAACAATTTCACACAGGAAACA
GCTATGACATGATTACGAATTTCACAAATAAAGCATTTTTTTCACTGCATTCTAGTTGTGGTTTGTCCAA
ACTCATCAATGTATCTTATCATGTCTGGATCAACTGGATAACTCAAGCTAACCAAAATCATCCCAAACTT
CCCACCCCATACCCTATTACCACTGCCAATTACCTGTGGTTTCATTTACTCTAAACCTGTGATTCCTCTG
AATTATTTTCATTTTAAAGAAATTGTATTTGTTAAATATGTACTACAAACTTAGTAGTTGGAAGGGCTAA
TTCACTCCCAAAGAAGACAAGATATCCTTGATCTGTGGATCTACCACACACAAGGCTACTTCCCTGATTA
GCAGAACTACACACCAGGGCCAGGGGTCAGATATCCACTGACCTTTGGATGGTGCTACAAGCTAGTACCA
GTTGAGCCAGATAAGGTAGAAGAGGCCAATAAAGGAGAGAACACCAGCTTGTTACACCCTGTGAGCCTGC
ATGGGATGGATGACCCGGAGAGAGAAGTGTTAGAGTGGAGGTTTGACAGCCGCCTAGCATTTCATCACGT
GGCCCGAGAGCTGCATCCGGAGTACTTCAAGAACTGCTGATATCGAGCTTGCTACAAGGGACTTTCCGCT
GGGGACTTTCCAGGGAGGCGTGGCCTGGGCGGGACTGGGGAGTGGCGAGCCCTCAGATCCTGCATATAAG
CAGCTGCTTTTTGCCTGTACTGGGTCTCTCTGGTTAGACCAGATCTGAGCCTGGGAGCTCTCTGGCTAAC
TAGGGAACCCACTGCTTAAGCCTCAATAAAGCTTGCCTTGAGTGCTTCAAGTAGTGTGTGCCCGTCTGTT
GTGTGACTCTGGTAACTAGAGATCCCTCAGACCCTTTTAGTCAGTGTGGAAAATCTCTAGCAGTGGCGCC
CGAACAGGGACTTGAAAGCGAAAGGGAAACCAGAGGAGCTCTCTCGACGCAGGACTCGGCTTGCTGAAGC
GCGCACGGCAAGAGGCGAGGGGCGGCGACTGGTGAGTACGCCAAAAATTTTGACTAGCGGAGGCTAGAAG
GAGAGAGATGGGTGCGAGAGCGTCAGTATTAAGCGGGGGAGAATTAGATCGCGATGGGAAAAAATTCGGT
TAAGGCCAGGGGGAAAGAAAAAATATAAATTAAAACATATAGTATGGGCAAGCAGGGAGCTAGAACGATT
CGCAGTTAATCCTGGCCTGTTAGAAACATCAGAAGGCTGTAGACAAATACTGGGACAGCTACAACCATCC
CTTCAGACAGGATCAGAAGAACTTAGATCATTATATAATACAGTAGCAACCCTCTATTGTGTGCATCAAA
GGATAGAGATAAAAGACACCAAGGAAGCTTTAGACAAGATAGAGGAAGAGCAAAACAAAAGTAAGACCAC
CGCACAGCAAGCGGCCGGCCGCTGATCTTCAGACCTGGAGGAGGAGATATGAGGGACAATTGGAGAAGTG
AATTATATAAATATAAAGTAGTAAAAATTGAACCATTAGGAGTAGCACCCACCAAGGCAAAGAGAAGAGT
GGTGCAGAGAGAAAAAAGAGCAGTGGGAATAGGAGCTTTGTTCCTTGGGTTCTTGGGAGCAGCAGGAAGC
ACTATGGGCGCAGCGTCAATGACGCTGACGGTACAGGCCAGACAATTATTGTCTGGTATAGTGCAGCAGC
AGAACAATTTGCTGAGGGCTATTGAGGCGCAACAGCATCTGTTGCAACTCACAGTCTGGGGCATCAAGCA
GCTCCAGGCAAGAATCCTGGCTGTGGAAAGATACCTAAAGGATCAACAGCTCCTGGGGATTTGGGGTTGC
TCTGGAAAACTCATTTGCACCACTGCTGTGCCTTGGAATGCTAGTTGGAGTAATAAATCTCTGGAACAGA
TTTGGAATCACACGACCTGGATGGAGTGGGACAGAGAAATTAACAATTACACAAGCTTAATACACTCCTT
AATTGAAGAATCGCAAAACCAGCAAGAAAAGAATGAACAAGAATTATTGGAATTAGATAAATGGGCAAGT
TTGTGGAATTGGTTTAACATAACAAATTGGCTGTGGTATATAAAATTATTCATAATGATAGTAGGAGGCT
TGGTAGGTTTAAGAATAGTTTTTGCTGTACTTTCTATAGTGAATAGAGTTAGGCAGGGATATTCACCATT
ATCGTTTCAGACCCACCTCCCAACCCCGAGGGGACCCGACAGGCCCGAAGGAATAGAAGAAGAAGGTGGA
GAGAGAGACAGAGACAGATCCATTCGATTAGTGAACGGATCTCGACGGTATCGCCGAATTCACAAATGGC
AGTATTCATCCACAATTTTAAAAGAAAAGGGGGGATTGGGGGGTACAGTGCAGGGGAAAGAATAGTAGAC
ATAATAGCAACAGACATACAAACTAAAGAATTACAAAAACAAATTACAAAAATTCAAAATTTTCGGGTTT
ATTACAGGGACAGCAGAGATCCAGTTTGGACTAGT
Features (pLannotate 1.2.2; 23 found; start..end, strand, type, name):
      1..399     +  promoter       UbC promoter: human ubiquitin C promoter
    867..1229    +  CDS            COAT_BPPP7: Experimental evidence at protein level: Swiss-Prot protein existence level 1. Forms the phage shell; binds to the phage RNA. From Pseudomonas phage PP7 (Bacteriophage PP7).
   1245..1964    +  CDS            EGFP: the original enhanced GFP (Yang et al., 1996) mammalian codon-optimized
   1978..2566    +  misc_feature   WPRE: woodchuck hepatitis virus posttranscriptional regulatory element
   2574..2639    +  CDS            nef (fragment): NEF_HV1Z2 - Experimental evidence at protein level: Swiss-Prot protein existence level 1. Extracellular Nef protein targets CD4(+) T-lymphocytes for apoptosis by interacting with CXCR4 surface receptors. From Human immunodeficiency virus type 1 group M subtype D (isolate Z2/CDC-Z34) (HIV-1).
   2641..2874    +  LTR            3' LTR (ΔU3): self-inactivating 3' long terminal repeat (LTR) from HIV-1
   3079..3183    +  promoter       AmpR promoter: bla
   3184..4044    +  CDS            AmpR: β-lactamase; bla; confers resistance to ampicillin, carbenicillin, and related antibiotics
   4215..4803    +  rep_origin     ori: high-copy-number ColE1/pMB1/pBR322/pUC origin of replication
   4986..5040    +  CDS            lacI (fragment): lac repressor; lacI; The lac repressor binds to the lac operator to inhibit transcription in E. coli. This inhibition can be relieved by adding lactose or isopropyl-β-D-thiogalactopyranoside (IPTG).
   5046..5139    +  rep_origin     SV40 ori (fragment): SV40 origin of replication
   5164..5201    +  CDS            lacI (fragment): lac repressor; lacI; The lac repressor binds to the lac operator to inhibit transcription in E. coli. This inhibition can be relieved by adding lactose or isopropyl-β-D-thiogalactopyranoside (IPTG).
   5214..5235    +  protein_bind   CAP binding site: CAP binding activates transcription in the presence of cAMP. E. coli catabolite activator protein
   5250..5280    +  promoter       lac promoter: promoter for the E. coli lac operon
   5288..5304    +  protein_bind   lac operator: The lac repressor binds to the lac operator to inhibit transcription in E. coli. This inhibition can be relieved by adding lactose or isopropyl-β-D-thiogalactopyranoside (IPTG). lac repressor encoded by lacI
   5338..5421    +  polyA_signal   SV40 poly(A) signal (fragment): SV40 polyadenylation signal
   5588..5917    +  CDS            nef (fragment): NEF_HV1BR - Experimental evidence at protein level: Swiss-Prot protein existence level 1. Extracellular Nef protein targets CD4(+) T-lymphocytes for apoptosis by interacting with CXCR4 surface receptors (PubMed:14990729). From Human immunodeficiency virus type 1 group M subtype B (isolate BRU/LAI) (HIV-1).
   5965..6222    +  LTR            5' LTR (truncated): truncated 5' long terminal repeat (LTR) from HIV-1
   6269..6394    +  misc_feature   HIV-1 Ψ: packaging signal of human immunodeficiency virus type 1
   6378..6716    +  CDS            HIV-1 gag (fragment): gag protein from human immunodeficiency virus 1; gag
   6891..7124    +  misc_feature   RRE: The Rev response element (RRE) of HIV-1 allows for Rev-dependent mRNA export from the nucleus to the cytoplasm.
   7501..7601    +  CDS            Rev (fragment): human immunodeficiency virus 1 (HIV-1) Rev protein; rev; enhances nuclear export of unspliced and incompletely spliced viral mRNAs
   7646..7763    +  misc_feature   cPPT/CTS: central polypurine tract and central termination sequence of HIV-1
