[The description below was written by a language model from this plasmid's Addgene catalogue record and pLannotate feature annotations shown in this document.]
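Description:
PCP-GFP is a lentiviral transfer plasmid built on a pLenti-type backbone for expressing a fusion of the bacteriophage PP7 coat protein (PCP) to EGFP in mammalian cells. It is maintained in E. coli through a high-copy ColE1/pUC origin and an ampicillin resistance gene (β-lactamase). The sequenced record is about 7.8 kb, consistent with the roughly 8 kb listed in the catalogue. The catalogue names blasticidin as the mammalian selectable marker. However, the feature table annotates no blasticidin resistance gene, so the sequence annotation does not confirm that marker.

The viral portion has the usual HIV-1-derived elements. These are a truncated 5' LTR, the Ψ packaging signal with an adjoining gag fragment, the Rev response element for Rev-dependent nuclear export of the genomic RNA, the cPPT/CTS, and a self-inactivating ΔU3 3' LTR. Short nef and Rev fragments are remnants of the parental viral sequence. Between the cPPT and the 3' LTR, the human ubiquitin C promoter drives the PP7 coat protein coding sequence, followed closely by EGFP. A WPRE lies downstream to enhance transcript stability and expression. Leftover lac promoter/operator, SV40 origin and SV40 poly(A) fragments sit in the plasmid backbone outside the packaged region.

The PP7 coat protein binds its cognate PP7 RNA hairpin, so the fusion acts as a fluorescent reporter that is recruited to RNAs carrying such hairpins. The associated publication concerns live-cell imaging of low- and non-repetitive chromosomal loci with CRISPR-Cas9. This suggests PCP-GFP is used to label hairpin-tagged guide RNAs at genomic targets, although the record itself states only that the plasmid expresses the fusion protein.
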