Addgene plasmid #101161: PCP-GFP
Purpose: to epress PCP-GFP fusion protein
Depositing lab: Mazhar Adli. Depositing organization: University of Virginia. Publication: Live cell imaging of low- and non-repetitive chromosome loci using CRISPR-Cas9. Qin P, Parlak M, Kuscu C, Bandaria J, Mir M, Szlachta K, Singh R, Darzacq X, Yildiz A, Adli M. Nat Commun. 2017 Mar 14;8:14725. doi: 10.1038/ncomms14725. PubMed 28290446.
Backbone
  Vector backbone: plenti
  Total vector size (bp): 8000
  Vector type: Lentiviral
  Selectable markers: Blasticidin
Growth in bacteria
  Bacterial resistance: Ampicillin, 100 μg/mL
  Growth temperature: 37°C
  Growth strain: NEB Stable
  Copy number: High Copy
Gene/Insert
  Gene/Insert name: PCP-GFP
  Promoter: Ubc
  Cloning method: Ligation Independent Cloning
  Sequencing primers: 5′ TTCCAGAGAGCGGAACAGGC
Terms and licenses: Academic/Nonprofit Terms; Industry Terms: Not Available to Industry
How to cite: PCP-GFP was a gift from Mazhar Adli (Addgene plasmid # 101161 ; http://n2t.net/addgene:101161 ; RRID:Addgene_101161)
