>Addgene plasmid #101161 | PCP-GFP | depositor partial sequence | sequence record 190721 | PCP-GFP sequence 1079 bps
NTTTCGTGGGCGACAGATCTTCGACCTGCGAGGTCGCGACGAGGGACTTGGTCAAATCGTACAACGATTT
GCGCGAGGCCTCGGTGCTATTCGCAACGATTGTCACGTCGTGCGACCATACCTGAGTGTAGCGCACTTTC
GGAAGTCCGGAATCAACGACGTCCGCCTGATCCAGTTTTAGGTTGACGCGATACGCGGTCTTGGCTCCGT
TTTGACGGAGCGAAGCCGTGAGGCGCAGCCGACCCACCAGAGGCCCGACCTTCTCTTCGAAGATCTGACG
GTCTGCGGTGGACTGGATCTCAGTCAGAGTGCGAGTAGCCTCGCCGACCGAAAGAACGATGGTTTTGGAG
GCTAGCGGATCCGGGCCTTCCATGGCGTAGTCGGGCACGTCGTAGGGGTAGCCAACTTTTCTTTTCTTTT
TTGGGCCCATGGCGGCCGCCAAGTGACGATCACAGCGATCCACAAACAAGAACCGCGACCCAAATCCCGG
CTGCGACGGAACTAGCTGTGCCACACCCGGCGCGTCCTTATATAATCATCGGCGTTCACCGCCCCACGGA
GATCCCTCCGCAGAATCGCCGAGAAGGGACTACTTTTCCTCGCCTGTTCCGCTCTCTGGAAAGAAAACCA
GTGCCCTAGAGTCACCCAAGTCCCGTCCTAAAATGTCCTTCTGCTGATACTGGGGTTCTAAGGCCGAGTC
TTATGAGCAGCGGGCCGCTGTCCTGAGCGTCCGGGCGGAAGGATCAGGACGCTCGCTGCGCCCTTCGTCT
GACGTGGCAGCGCTCGCCGTGAGGAGGGGGGCGCCCGCGGGAGGCGCCAAAACCCGGCGCGGAGGCCACT
AGTCCAAACTGGATCTCTGCTGTCCCTGTAATAAACCCGAAATTTTGATTTTTGTAATTTGTTTTGTATT
CTTTAGTTTGTATGTCTGTTGCTATTATGTCTACTATTCTTTCCCCTGCACTGTACCCCCAATCCCCCTT
TCTTTAAATTGTGATGATACTGCCATTGTGATTCGGCGATACCGTCAGATCGTCACTATCGATGGATCTG
CTCTGCCTCTTTCACTTCTTCTTCATTCT
